Addgene plasmid #26130: pBS-elav-1
Depositing lab: Phillip Newmark. Depositing organization: University of Illinois at Urbana-Champaign. Publication: A functional genomic screen in planarians identifies novel regulators of germ cell development. Wang Y, Stary JM, Wilhelm JE, Newmark PA. Genes Dev. 2010 Sep 15. 24(18):2081-92. 10.1101/gad.1951010 PubMed 20844018.
Backbone
  Vector backbone: pBluescript II SK(+)
  Backbone size w/o insert (bp): 3000
  Vector type: cloning
Growth in bacteria
  Bacterial resistance: Ampicillin, 100 μg/mL
  Growth temperature: 37°C
  Growth strain: DH5alpha
  Copy number: High Copy
Gene/Insert
  Gene/Insert name: Smed-elav1 (alt name: elav1)
  Species: Schmidtea mediterranea
  Insert size (bp): 1504
  Cloning method: Restriction Enzyme; 5′ cloning site EcoRI (not destroyed); 3′ cloning site NotI (not destroyed)
  Sequencing primers: 5′ T7; 3′ T3
Terms and licenses: Academic/Nonprofit Terms; Industry Terms: Not Available to Industry
How to cite: pBS-elav-1 was a gift from Phillip Newmark (Addgene plasmid # 26130 ; http://n2t.net/addgene:26130 ; RRID:Addgene_26130)
