[The description below was written by a language model from this plasmid's Addgene catalogue record.]
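Description:
pBS-elav-1 is a bacterial cloning plasmid built on the pBluescript II SK(+) backbone (about 3 kb), a high-copy phagemid propagated in E. coli under ampicillin selection. It carries a roughly 1.5 kb insert of Smed-elav1 (elav1) from the planarian flatworm Schmidtea mediterranea. By its name, this gene is a homolog of the ELAV family of RNA-binding proteins. The fragment was placed in the polylinker between EcoRI at the 5′ end and NotI at the 3′ end, and both sites remain intact, so the insert can be excised or moved to other vectors. No feature table accompanies the record, so the exact boundaries of the insert, and whether it is a full-length or partial cDNA, are not stated.

The construct has no eukaryotic promoter, tag or reporter and is not an expression vector. As is standard for pBluescript II, the polylinker is flanked by opposing T7 and T3 phage RNA polymerase promoters, which the record lists as the sequencing primer sites. These promoters allow in vitro transcription of either strand of the insert. The backbone also normally provides an f1 origin for single-stranded DNA production and a lacZα fragment for blue/white screening.

The plasmid comes from a functional genomic screen for regulators of germ cell development in planarians. The record does not specify how this clone was used. Clones of this type typically serve as templates for sense or antisense riboprobes for in situ hybridization, for double-stranded RNA for RNAi knockdown, or as a sequence-verified source of the gene for subcloning.
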