>Addgene plasmid #26130 | pBS-elav-1 | depositor partial sequence | sequence record 12271 | Author sequence
AGCATTAACAACATTGTCAATGTCAAATCAGGAAAGTATGCCAGACGAAATGACAAATTGCAGCAATGCC
ATAATTAGTTCAACAACTGACCAAAGAGCTTCAGGAGATACTGGAGATCACTGCAAGGAAAATAAAAGTT
CTAATCAAGAAAGTAATAATCTGTTAAACAGTGATTCAAGTTTAGATGATGTAAATGGATCAGAAAATCA
GTCAAGTTTGATGGGACAAGTGGATTGGAATGGAACAATATGTGAAAGAAACATGGAATCAGTAACTCCT
AGTCCAACCAGTAATGATTCGTTAAACATGAACTGCGAAAATAAAACTAATTTAATTGTAAATTATTTGC
CACCAAATATGACTCAAGAAGAAGTACGTGCTCTATTCACAAGTATTGGAGAGGTTGAAAGCTGTAAGTT
AGTTCGAGATAAAACAACCGGTGAGAGTTTGGGATATGCCTTCGTTAAGTTTGTACGCCCAAATGACGCT
GAGAAAGCAATTAAAACACTTAACGGTCTTAGATTACAAAATAAAACAATTAAAGTTTCCTTAGCTAGAC
CAAGTTCAGAATCAATTAAGGGCGCCAATTTATACATCTGTGGATTACCAAAGAAGATGACTCAAGTAGA
ATTGGAAGAACAGTTTTCTCAATGTGGAAAAATAATAACTGCTAGAATTTTGTATGATAATAAAACCGGT
TTGTCGCGAGGTGTTGCATTTATAAGATTTGATCAGAGGTGTGAAGCTGAGATGGCAATAAAAAAACTAA
ATGGTCATATGCCAGATAATTCGAGTGAACCAATTACAGTAAAATTTGCTAATTCTCCAAGTACCACTAC
GCGTCAAGACAACTTAAGTCTCGCACTTTTGAAACAAGCTGCCCAATTGCAGACAGCTGCTGTGAGTGCT
GTTTCAACTCCTAATCGTTCGAATTTACTCAGTCCAATTCAACAATTAGCATCCATATCTCGATTAAAGT
ACCCTTCATCTGGAATAGATTTACTTCCGGCCATGGCAACAGCAAATCCCTTATTTGCCCCAGCCGTGGC
CGCGAGTACCGGAGCACTGACAGCAACTGGGTGGTGTATATTTGTTTACAATTTGTCACCAGAAACTGAA
GAAGCTACTCTTTGGCAATTGTTTGGTCCTTTTGGAGCTGTTCAAACCGTCAAAATTGTAAGAGATTCAA
CAACCAATAAATGCAAAGGATTCGGTTTTGTTACAATGAGTAATTACGAAGAAGCACTATTATCTATTCA
ATCTCTCAACGGATTCGCTCTAGGAAATCGTGTACTACAAGTGTCATTTAAATCAACTCCCAATCCAAAA
ATGAAGACGAGTTCTACCTCACCAACATCCAGTCCAATACCAGCTAGTTGTTCTGAAAGTTTACTTACCG
CCACTGCAGTTGTAGAGTAACCGATTGATGAATCCTAAAATGACAAAAAAAATTTAACAAAAAAGAATGT
GAAACAAAAAAATAATTTTAAAAATCTCATTCCA
