>Addgene plasmid #26130 | pBS-elav-1 | addgene partial sequence | sequence record 32238 | 26130 with T7
GGTATCGATAAGCTTGATATCGAATTCCGTTGCTGTCGAGCATTAACAACATTGTCAATGTCAAATCAGG
AAAGTATGCCAGACGAAATGACAAATTGCAGCAATGCCATAATTAGTTCAACAACTGACCAAAGAGCTTC
AGGAGATACTGGAGATCACTGCAAGGAAAATAAAAGTTCTAATCAAGAAAGTAATAATCTGTTAAACAGT
GATTCAAGTTTAGATGATGTAAATGGATCAGAAAATCAGTCAAGTTTGATGGGACAAGTGGATTGGAATG
GAACAATATGTGAAAGAAACATGGAATCAGTAACTCCTAGTCCAACCAGTAATGATTCGTTAAACATGAA
CTGCGAAAATAAAACTAATTTAATTGTAAATTATTTGCCACCAAATATGACTCAAGAAGAAGTACGTGCT
CTATTCACAAGTATTGGAGAGGTTGAAAGCTGTAAGTTAGTTCGAGATAAAACAACCGGTGAGAGTTTGG
GATATGCCTTCGTTAAGTTTGTACGCCCAAATGACGCTGAGAAAGCAATTAAAACACTTAACGGTCTTAG
ATTACAAAATAAAACAATTAAAGTTTCCTTAGCTAGACCAAGTTCAGAATCAATTAAGGGCGCCAATTTA
TACATCTGTGGATTACCAAAGAAGATGACTCAAGTAGAATTGGAAGAACAGTTTTCTCAATGTGGAAAAA
TAATAACTGCTAGAATTTTGTATGATAATAAAACCGGTTTGTCGCGAGGTGTTGCATTTATAAGATTTGA
TCAGAGGTGTGAAGCTGAGATGGCAATAAAAAAACTAAATGGTCATATGCCAGATAATTCGAGTGAACCA
ATTACAGTAAAATTTGCTAATTCTCCAAGTACCACTACGCGTCAAGACAACTTAAGTCTCGCACTTTTGA
AACAAGCTGCCCAATTGCAGACAGCTG
